Addgene plasmid #127692: pSRE SSG
Purpose: Plasmid expresses the Sindbis Structural Genome (SSG) via the serum response element (SRE) promoter. See Resource Information section for annotated plasmid sequence.
Depositing lab: Justin English & Bryan Roth. Depositing organization: University of North Carolina at Chapel Hill. Publication: VEGAS as a Platform for Facile Directed Evolution in Mammalian Cells. English JG, Olsen RHJ, Lansu K, Patel M, White K, Cockrell AS, Singh D, Strachan RT, Wacker D, Roth BL. Cell. 2019 Jul 2. pii: S0092-8674(19)30622-1. doi: 10.1016/j.cell.2019.05.051. PubMed 31280962.
Backbone
  Vector backbone: pSRE
  Vector type: Mammalian Expression
Growth in bacteria
  Bacterial resistance: Ampicillin, 100 μg/mL
  Growth temperature: 37°C
  Growth strain: NEB Stable
  Copy number: Low Copy
Gene/Insert
  Gene/Insert name: Sindbis Structural Genome
  Cloning method: Restriction Enzyme; 5′ cloning site unknown (unknown if destroyed); 3′ cloning site unknown (unknown if destroyed)
Terms and licenses: Academic/Nonprofit Terms; Industry Terms
Depositor comments: These plasmids were generated as part of the Illuminating the Druggable Genome (IDG) program sponsored by the NIH Common Fund. The goal of this program is to identify, gather, and distribute information and resources for proteins that currently are not well-studied yet belong to commonly drug-targeted protein families: protein kinases, non-olfactory G-protein coupled receptors (GPCRs), and ion channels. The IDG program is designed to develop fundamental research tools for understudied proteins, elucidate their function, and disseminate the IDG-related resources and data to the greater scientific community.
How to cite: pSRE SSG was a gift from Justin English & Bryan Roth (Addgene plasmid # 127692 ; http://n2t.net/addgene:127692 ; RRID:Addgene_127692)
