[The description below was written by a language model from this plasmid's Addgene catalogue record and pLannotate feature annotations shown in this document.]
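Description:
pSRE SSG is a mammalian expression plasmid built on the pSRE reporter-style backbone, in which the Sindbis Structural Genome (SSG) is placed under serum response element (SRE) control. The feature table shows a long open reading frame matching the Sindbis virus structural polyprotein, the precursor that yields the capsid and the E2/E1 envelope glycoproteins. It lies immediately downstream of a minimal TATA-box promoter with low basal activity. The SRE repeats themselves are not annotated, but according to the catalogue entry they supply the inducible input to this minimal promoter. Upstream of the cassette sit a synthetic poly(A) signal and an RNA polymerase II pause site from the human α2 globin gene, an arrangement commonly used to block read-through transcription from the backbone and keep background expression low.

For propagation in bacteria the plasmid carries a ColE1/pUC-type origin and a β-lactamase gene for ampicillin selection. The origin is annotated as a high-copy type, although the depositor lists the plasmid as low copy. An SV40 enhancer/early promoter drives a hygromycin B phosphotransferase gene followed by a synthetic poly(A) signal, allowing selection of stably transfected mammalian cells. A short tetracycline-resistance fragment appears to be a non-functional backbone remnant.

The associated publication describes the VEGAS platform for directed evolution in mammalian cells. Making the viral structural proteins dependent on SRE-mediated transcription would tie the supply of Sindbis packaging components to activity of an SRE-coupled signalling pathway, though the record does not spell out this mechanism. The plasmid was generated within a programme developing tools for understudied kinases, GPCRs and ion channels. The sequence record is labelled a partial NGS result, so the annotation may be incomplete.
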