Features (pLannotate 1.2.2; 12 found; start..end, strand, type, name):
    318..4052    -  CDS            POLS_SINDO: Experimental evidence at protein level: Swiss-Prot protein existence level 1. [Spike glycoprotein E1]: Class II viral fusion protein. Fusion activity is inactive as long as E1 is bound to E2 in mature virion. After virus attachment to target cell and endocytosis, acidification of the endosome would induce dissociation of E1/E2 heterodimer and concomitant trimerization of the E1 subunits. This E1 trimer is fusion active, and promotes release of viral nucleocapsid in cytoplasm after endosome and viral membrane fusion. Efficient fusion requires the presence of cholesterol and sphingolipid in the
   4077..4108    -  promoter       minP: minimal TATA-box promoter with low basal activity
   4287..4378    -  misc_feature   pause site: RNA polymerase II transcriptional pause signal from the human α2 globin gene
   4392..4440    -  polyA_signal   poly(A) signal: synthetic polyadenylation signal
   4503..4544    +  promoter       AmpR promoter (fragment): bla
   4545..5405    +  CDS            AmpR: β-lactamase confers resistance to ampicillin, carbenicillin, and related antibiotics
   5605..6193    +  rep_origin     ori: high-copy-number ColE1/pMB1/pBR322/pUC origin of replication
   6373..6504    -  CDS            TcR (fragment): tetracycline efflux protein; tet; confers resistance to tetracycline
   6520..6568    -  polyA_signal   poly(A) signal: synthetic polyadenylation signal
   6592..7629    -  CDS            HygR: hygromycin B phosphotransferase confers resistance to hygromycin
   7660..8017    -  promoter       SV40 promoter: SV40 enhancer and early promoter
   8099..8115    -  promoter       AmpR promoter (fragment): bla
>Addgene plasmid #127692 | pSRE SSG | addgene full sequence | sequence record 392665 | Addgene Partial NGS Result
TGTTAAAAACAAAATTTTGTTGATTAATAAAAGAAATAATAAAAAGTTATGCAGACGCTGCATGGCATTA
TGCACCATGCTTCCTCAGAAATACATTGAGTTTTGGCGTCCGCTGAATAAATGGTTAATATAGTGATTAT
TTGGCAACACTGCGCAGCATTATGCACTGCGCTTCCTCGGAAATACGTCGAGTTTTGGTGTTGCTATATT
GCCCGCGGTAAGCGGGGATCTAATATACCAGCCTGATGCATTATGCACATCAGTTCCTCGGAAGTACATC
GAGTTTTGCTGGTCGGGTCATTGGGGCGTAGCGGTCATCTTCGTGTGCTAGTCAGCATCATGCTGCAAGC
AAAAATCATAAGTCCTATAATTAATAGCGACGAGGCGCCGCCGAAAAGGGCAAACAGCCAACTCCATGAA
GTTTTTGAGATGGCGGCTTGGAATTCTTGGTCATTTTTGTGCGGGGTGCTCACGATATGGTCAGCTGGTG
GTTTGCATTCTGCATTGCATGTTGTCTTCTTACCACACAGCGATACAATAAAGTTCGCCTGTGGGCTCGC
GGTGCTGAAGTGTACTGTCACCGCTCCTTTCTCCAGGACATGAACTGTCGACTCTTGGAGGGTTGCTGTG
CTCGAATGCGAATGTACAGGGCATTGTCCTTCGCGGTCGGATACATACTGCAGGGTAGCCATCCCGCCGA
AGTCCGCTGAGTAAGTGCACTCACTGACATCACATTTGACTGTTGAGACCAGTGGTGCATCTGATGTCCT
GATAAAGGCAGCGTTCGGGATGTCGATAGAGATGGGAATGTTCCCGTATGAGCAGTCCACCGCTCGAAGC
GGATTGACTGCAATCTTGCACCCGAAAGGGGCGGTTTCCTGCAGTGGGCGGCCTGAGTTGTTTTTCCACA
TCTCGAATCCAGATGCGGCCTGCGTGTACGGGACATGCACGTTCTTGGCGGAAGGCTTGAGTAGTCTAAT
GTCTGTGCTGGCGATGAGATCTTTGCTAGTCAAGGAGGTAGCTTGAATGTCTCCAAACGCTCCTGGTTTC
ATCGCTCCGTATTCCGGGAAGTCATAGTTGTACACCAGGCCGCGATGGATAACGACCTTGTGATCGAATG
GTGTAAACGATGCTGAAATTGGTCCAGCTATGACTTTCAGGTCTTTAGACGTTCCTGGTGTGACTCCGTT
CACGTACACATCTAGGAAACTGGTAGTGTTCCCGTACACTATACGTAGTCCTACTTTCATCGCGGCAGTA
TGCACCTTAATCGCCTGCGCGTGGTCAGTCGCGCAATCTGCTGACAATTCGACGTACGCCTCACTCATCT
GGCTGTTCTCACTGTCGCAAAAACATTGTGCTCCTCCCCACATGAAGGGGTACACCCCTCCAAAGACCTT
GCAGGTATAGTCTGCGTGAGCGGCGGGCTGACATTCCAAGGAGCCGCAGCATTTGACTTTAGGGGAGGGG
ACCACAGTGGTGAATTTGCAGGTGATGTACTCTTGGTTGGTGGAAGGCAAAACCTCCGAGGACATGACAG
TAATCTCCAAATTGAGCGGGGCGTACCCTGCCCTTTCAACAAGTGCCTTATACGGTATCTGTGGCACATT
TGGAACAGTGGTCGCATGTTCGTAGGCGTCTACCTTCGCCAGGTAGGCGCCGGCAACCACTAAAAAAGGC
AGGCAGCATGAGCAACAGCGCATTAGAACGATGACAGCGGCCAGGGGTATACACAGCTGGACCCAGAAGA
ATGGCTGGCTGTTCGACCATAGGTAACTCATGGTCTCGGTGAATGTTTCAGCATTAGCCGACCTAACACA
GCACAAAAGTGCCAGCGAAGTTGGAATCACGGCATTTGGGGCCAGGGCATATGGCGTCAGGCACTCACGG
CGCGCTTTACAGGCACATAATGCTGCAACAGTTACGCCAATCATCATCGCCACAGCAGCTGATGCGACGG
CTAAGATGGTGTACACAGGATGGCGATGGTAGTAATGCTGTACTATTTCGTGTGGCCATCCGTGAGGGTC
TCCTGGTGCAGACTCTTGGGCATAGACCCTTACCGGTTCGTGATTGCCCCATATGTATTCCAGGCCATCT
CGGTCGACGGTGAAGTTTCTAACCGTCTTTCCGATGATCCATTCAGTAGTTGGTTCCGGATTTGCCCCTA
GTCTCCTGGTGGTGAGCAATGTCAGGTGGTCTGTGTCTAATTGGAGGCTGATGTGTTTAAAGCCGTGTAC
TACGTTCGGCGCGTGGGCAACAGGGACCATGCAGGTACTCGGGATCAGCTTGAAAGGTAAATGCAATTTC
CCTTGGGCCGTGTGGTCGGCATGTCTGATCAAGTCCGGCGAATTGAAGACCCACTTCGTTTGGTCGCTCT
TATAGGCGACGCACTGCTTGATGGCGGTGCAGCCCGTGATTTCGGTACGGGTCGTAACGGTACCGGTCTT
GTAATCGCCGCACTTGCACTCGTACGTAATGTTCTTTCCGGATGGTGGCTTCGCGTAGACTTTCCCTGAT
GATTCCTCCAGATAGGACGTATAGGCGTGCGGTCCCGGCCTGTGCATAGTGATGTAGCCGGCGGTTGTTT
CTTTCAGACGGTCGTACACTGTGCAAGGAATCTTCTTACCGTGAACGGGAGGTAGGTCATATTTTTCCCG
TCCCACGAATTTTGGTTTTATCTTGCGGGCCATTGTGCATGACGTCGCTGAGTTGCTACTCGCTATACTA
ACCGTTACGCTGTCCCCTGGAGGACACTTCGCGAGGAGAAAGTATCCTTTGTAGCTAAGCCTTCTACACG
GTCCTGAGGTGCTGATCTTGATGTCATCCATGGTGCCTTCTTTGACAGTATGATCCTGCTCGAGCGACAT
GTAGCGGTACTTATTTGAGCTTGCTGCTCCGCTTTGGTCGTATCCAAACTGGGCGGAAGTCTGTATGCGT
ATGGTGTTGTCGTCCGCTTCATCCCAGACCTGCTCGATCTTAATCGGGCTAAAGCACGGTTCAGTATGGT
GACAGTACGAGCATGTGCCCAAGTACGGGCTGGTCAAGGTAAAGTCGTCAGTGACGCTTCTTTTACTTCT
GCCGGACGATCCGCACCGCAATATGGCGTTGAGCAGGGTGTCGTAGGCCTCGTGGTTCACGTTCTCTTCA
AGGATGTCAAGAGCTCTGGATGGTTCGCGGGTGTAGCATGTGGGCGGGCGATTGCATGGGAAGCTCACGT
TTCCAAGCAAGCACATGGCCGTGACCAGTGGTGCTGCAGACCACTCTTCTGTCCCTTCCGGGGTTGTCTT
GATTGTCTTCCCTTTGCTATTCCAGGTGACGACCGAAAGGGCAGTTCTTGTTCCCTCATCAGCCCCTCCG
AGGACTATCGCGACAACCCGGCCTGAGTTATCCATAATCGGACGACCACTGTCTCCTCTGCCTCCTACTC
CGCGGGGGATGGTAAATCTACCTCCACTATACTGCACCGCTCCGTGGTGCCAGTTGTAAAACCCTTCAGG
GTGTTCGCTGGTGTAGGTGAACGCCTCACTTCTCATGTTGACCGGCAACTGTGCGAACTCCATGTCGTAT
GCTGACGACTTGGTGAATTTGAGCTTTGATAGCACAGGGTGGTCAATAGTTCCTTTCACGTGGAGTGGTT
TCATTACCTTTCCTTCCATGGCCAGTGCGTGCCCGATGACATCTCCGTCCTCATTTTTGACGTCGAACAG
TCTGTCGGCCTCCAACTTGAGTGCCATACGTTGTCTCTTTCCGGGTTTGGGTTTTGCAGGTTGCTTCTTC
TTCTTCTCCTGTGTTTTTGGTTTCTTCGGCTTCGGTGGTTGCTTTGGCGCCTGCTTCTTCTGGCGCGGCG
GCGGGCGTGGGCGTGGGGTTTGAGGTCTAGTTGCCTGTCCAATGACTAGGGCACTGACGGCTGTGGTCAG
TTGCTGGATTTGGGAAGCCAGCCCATTGCGGGCAGGCATCGGGGCCGCCTGCCTCCTTCTCCGCGGCCTC
CACATGGCAGTGGGGGCCGGGAAGGGGCGGCGGCCGAGCATGTTAAAGAATCCTCTATTCATGGATCCCA
GTACCGGATTGCCAAGCTGGAAGTCGAGCTTCCATTATATACCCTCTAGTGTCTAAGCTTGGCCGCCGAG
GCCAGATCTAGATGTCCTAATATGGACATCCTAGATGTCCTAATATGGACATCCTAGATGTCCTAATATG
GACATCCTAGATGTCCTAATATGGACATCCTAGATGTCCTAATATGGACATCCTGCTAGCGAGCTCAGGT
ACCGGCCAGTTAGGCCAGAGAAATGTTCTGGCACCTGCACTTGCACTGGGGACAGCCTATTTTGCTAGTT
TGTTTTGTTTCGTTTTGTTTTGATGGAGAGCGTATGTTAGTACTATCGATTCACACAAAAAACCAACACA
CAGATGTAATGAAAATAAAGATATTTTATTGCGGCCTGTCCAATACCTCCCGTACCTTAATATTACTTAC
TTATCCTTGAGAGACGTACTAGTAACCCTGATAAATGCTTCAATAATATTGAAAAAGGACGAGTATGAGC
ATCCAACATTTTCGTGTCGCACTCATTCCCTTCTTTGCGGCATTTTGCTTGCCTGTTTTTGCACACCCCG
AAACGCTGGTGAAAGTAAAAGATGCTGAAGATCAACTGGGTGCAAGAGTGGGCTATATCGAACTGGATCT
CAATAGCGGCAAGATCCTTGAGTCTTTCCGCCCCGAAGAACGATTCCCGATGATGAGCACTTTCAAAGTA
CTGCTATGTGGCGCGGTGTTGTCCCGTATAGACGCCGGGCAAGAGCAGCTTGGTCGCCGTATACACTACT
CACAAAACGACTTGGTTGAGTACTCGCCGGTCACGGAAAAGCATCTTACGGATGGCATGACGGTAAGAGA
ATTGTGTAGTGCTGCCATTACCATGAGCGACAACACCGCGGCCAACTTACTTCTGACAACGATCGGAGGC
CCTAAGGAGCTGACTGCATTTCTTCATAATATGGGTGATCATGTGACCCGGCTTGACCGCTGGGAACCAG
AGTTGAACGAAGCCATACCGAACGACGAGCGTGATACCACGATGCCAGTAGCAATGGCCACAACTCTTCG
GAAACTACTCACTGGCGAACTTCTTACTCTAGCATCACGACAGCAGCTCATAGACTGGATGGAGGCGGAC
AAAGTAGCAGGACCACTTCTTCGCTCGGCCCTCCCTGCTGGCTGGTTCATTGCTGACAAATCGGGGGCCG
GTGAACGCGGCTCTCGCGGCATCATTGCTGCGCTGGGGCCTGATGGTAAGCCCTCACGAATCGTAGTGAT
CTACACGACGGGGAGTCAGGCCACTATGGACGAACGAAATAGGCAGATCGCTGAGATCGGTGCCTCACTG
ATCAAGCACTGGTAACCACTGCAGTGGTTTAGCATTTGCGGCCGCTGTCAGACCAAGTTTACTCATATAT
ACTTTAGATTGATTTAAAACTTCATTTTTAATTTAAAAGGATCTAGGTGAAGATCCTTTTTGATAATCTC
ATGACCAAAATCCCTTAACGTGAGTTTTCGTTCCACTGAGCGTCAGACCCCGTAGAAAAGATCAAAGGAT
CTTCTTGAGATCCTTTTTTTCTGCGCGTAATCTGCTGCTTGCAAACAAAAAAACCACCGCTACCAGCGGT
GGTTTGTTTGCCGGATCAAGAGCTACCAACTCTTTTTCCGAAGGTAACTGGCTTCAGCAGAGCGCAGATA
CCAAATACTGTTCTTCTAGTGTAGCCGTAGTTAGGCCACCACTTCAAGAACTCTGTAGCACCGCCTACAT
ACCTCGCTCTGCTAATCCTGTTACCAGTGGCTGCTGCCAGTGGCGATAAGTCGTGTCTTACCGGGTTGGA
CTCAAGACGATAGTTACCGGATAAGGCGCAGCGGTCGGGCTGAACGGGGGGTTCGTGCACACAGCCCAGC
TTGGAGCGAACGACCTACACCGAACTGAGATACCTACAGCGTGAGCTATGAGAAAGCGCCACGCTTCCCG
AAGGGAGAAAGGCGGACAGGTATCCGGTAAGCGGCAGGGTCGGAACAGGAGAGCGCACGAGGGAGCTTCC
AGGGGGAAACGCCTGGTATCTTTATAGTCCTGTCGGGTTTCGCCACCTCTGACTTGAGCGTCGATTTTTG
TGATGCTCGTCAGGGGGGCGGAGCCTATGGAAAAACGCCAGCAACGCGGCCTTTTTACGGTTCCTGGCCT
TTTGCTGGCCTTTTGCTCACATGTTCTTTCCTGCGTTATCCCCTGATTCTGTGGATAACCGTATTACCGC
CTTTGAGTGAGCTGATACCGCTCGCCGCAGCCGAACGACCGAGCGCAGCGAGTCAGTGAGCGAGGAAGCG
GAAGAGCGCTGCCGGCACCTGTCCTACGAGTTGCATGATAAAGAAGACAGTCATAAGTGCGGCGACGATA
GTCATGCCCCGCGCCCACCGGAAGGAGCTGACTGGGTTGAAGGCTCTCAAGGGCATCGGTCGACAGCATC
TAGTTCGAACACACAAAAAACCAACACACAGATGTAATGAAAATAAAGATATTTTATTGCGGCCATGACC
GGTTCTAGAGTTTAAACTCGACCTACCTCCTTAGCGCGCGGTCGTGTACTGGGCCGGCGGTTGCCGCTGT
CGGCCAGCACCTCGACGCAGCCGTCGGTCCATACGGCTGCGCTCCGGCGAGCGATTTGTGTGCGACCGAC
GGTGCCGGCCCCGCTGCGGACGATGGCATCGCAGCGGCCTTGAGCCCAGGCAGCATCGTCGAAGTTGCCG
TCCACGAGGCTCTGGTAGAGCTGATCCAGGCCGATGCGCAGCATGTAGGCTCGCAGACGAGGGCTGCCGG
CCAGCTCGGGATGCCGGCGCTCGAAGTAGCGAGTCTGCTGCTCCATGCAAGCCAGCCAGGGCCGCCAGAA
GAAGATGTTGGCCACCTCGTACTGACTGTCCCCGAACATAGCTTCGGACCAGTCGATTACGGCGGTGATG
CGGCCGTTGTCGGTCAGGACGTTGTTGCTGCCGAAGTCGGCATGGACGAGGTGGCGCACCTCGGGACAGT
CTTCGGCCCACAGCATCAGTTCGTCCAGGGCTTGAGCTACGCTGGCGGACACGGTGTCGTCCATCACGGT
CTGCCAGTGGTAGACATGGGGATCAGCAATGGCGCAAATGAAATCCCGCCAGGTTGTGTACTGGCCGATG
CCTTGGGGCCCGAATGGGCCGAAGCCGCTGGTTTGACTGAGGTCGGCGGCGGCAATAGCATCCATAGCTT
CGGCGACAGGCTGTAACACAGCAGGCAGCTCTGTTTCGGGGAGGTCTTGGAGAGTAACGCCTTGGGCGCG
TCTACTGATGCAGTATGTCAGGCTCTCGCTGAACTCGCCGATGTCCAACACTTCGGGGATGGGTAGTGCA
GCGCTGGCGAAGTGGCGGTACACGTAGCGGTCTTTGTAGAAGCCATCAGCGCAGCTATTCACCCGCAGTA
CATAGCCGCGTCCGCCGACATCGAAGCTGAAGGCTCGGCTCTCTTCGCCCTCCGACAACTGCATCAGGTC
GCTCACACTGTCGAACTTCTCGATGAGAAATTTTTCAACGCTGGTAGCGGTGAGTTCGGGCTTCTTCATG
GTGGCGCTAGTGTCAGAAGAATCGAGCTTTTTGCAAAAGCCTAGGCCTCCAAAAAAGCCTCCTCACTACT
TCTGGAATAGCTCAGAGGCAGAGGCGGCCTCGGCCTCTGCATAAATAAAAAAAATTAGTCAGCCATGGGG
CGGAGAATGGGCGGAACTGGGCGGAGTTAGGGGCGGGATGGGCGGAGTTAGGGGCGGGACTATGGTTGCT
GACTAATTGAGATGCATGCTTTGCATACTTCTGCCTGCTGGGGAGCCTGGGGACTTTCCACACCTGGTTG
CTGACTAATTGAGATGCATGCTTTGCATACTTCTGCCTGCTGGGGAGCCTGGGGACTTTCCACACCCTAA
CTGACACACATTCCACAGCTGGTTCTTTCCGCCTCAGAAGGTAGCTAACCAAGTTCCTCTTTCAGAGGTT
ATTTCAGGCCATGGTGCTGCGCAGATCAGCGGAAGAGCGCCCCCCGGGCAAATAGGGGTTCCGCGCACAT
TTCCCCGAAAAGTGCCACCTGGCCCTTTCGTCTTCAAGAATTAATTCCCCTCGAGCTCTAGAGTTTAAAC
