>Addgene plasmid #127692 | pSRE SSG | addgene partial sequence | sequence record 248622 | Addgene Partial NGS Result
TTTTTGAAATGTTAAAAACAAAATTTTGTTGATTAATAAAAGAAATAATAAAAAGTTATGCAGACGCTGC
ATGGCATTATGCACCATGCTTCCTCAGAAATACATTGAGTTTTGGCGTCCGCTGAATAAATGGTTAATAT
AGTGATTATTTGGCAACACTGCGCAGCATTATGCACTGCGCTTCCTCGGAAATACGTCGAGTTTTGGTGT
TGCTATATTGCCCGCGGTAAGCGGGGATCTAATATACCAGCCTGATGCATTATGCACATCAGTTCCTCGG
AAGTACATCGAGTTTTGCTGGTCGGGTCATTGGGGCGTAGCGGTCATCTTCGTGTGCTAGTCAGCATCAT
GCTGCAAGCAAAAATCATAAGTCCTATAATTAATAGCGACGAGGCGCCGCCGAAAAGGGCAAACAGCCAA
CTCCATGAAGTTTTTGAGATGGCGGCTTGGAATTCTTGGTCATTTTTGTGCGGGGTGCTCACGATATGGT
CAGCTGGTGGTTTGCATTCTGCATTGCATGTTGTCTTCTTACCACACAGCGATACAATAAAGTTCGCCTG
TGGGCTCGCGGTGCTGAAGTGTACTGTCACCGCTCCTTTCTCCAGGACATGAACTGTCGACTCTTGGAGG
GTTGCTGTGCTCGAATGCGAATGTACAGGGCATTGTCCTTCGCGGTCGGATACATACTGCAGGGTAGCCA
TCCCGCCGAAGTCCGCTGAGTAAGTGCACTCACTGACATCACATTTGACTGTTGAGACCAGTGGTGCATC
TGATGTCCTGATAAAGGCAGCGTTCGGGATGTCGATAGAGATGGGAATGTTCCCGTATGAGCAGTCCACC
GCTCGAAGCGGATTGACTGCAATCTTGCACCCGAAAGGGGCGGTTTCCTGCAGTGGGCGGCCTGAGTTGT
TTTTCCACATCTCGAATCCAGATGCGGCCTGCGTGTACGGGACATGCACGTTCTTGGCGGAAGGCTTGAG
TAGTCTAATGTCTGTGCTGGCGATGAGATCTTTGCTAGTCAAGGAGGTAGCTTGAATGTCTCCAAACGCT
CCTGGTTTCATCGCTCCGTATTCCGGGAAGTCATAGTTGTACACCAGGCCGCGATGGATAACGACCTTGT
GATCGAATGGTGTAAACGATGCTGAAATTGGTCCAGCTATGACTTTCAGGTCTTTAGACGTTCCTGGTGT
GACTCCGTTCACGTACACATCTAGGAAACTGGTAGTGTTCCCGTACACTATACGTAGTCCTACTTTCATC
GCGGCAGTATGCACCTTAATCGCCTGCGCGTGGTCAGTCGCGCAATCTGCTGACAATTCGACGTACGCCT
CACTCATCTGGCTGTTCTCACTGTCGCAAAAACATTGTGCTCCTCCCCACATGAAGGGGTACACCCCTCC
AAAGACCTTGCAGGTATAGTCTGCGTGAGCGGCGGGCTGACATTCCAAGGAGCCGCAGCATTTGACTTTA
GGGGAGGGGACCACAGTGGTGAATTTGCAGGTGATGTACTCTTGGTTGGTGGAAGGCAAAACCTCCGAGG
ACATGACAGTAATCTCCAAATTGAGCGGGGCGTACCCTGCCCTTTCAACAAGTGCCTTATACGGTATCTG
TGGCACATTTGGAACAGTGGTCGCATGTTCGTAGGCGTCTACCTTCGCCAGGTAGGCGCCGGCAACCACT
AAAAAAGGCAGGCAGCATGAGCAACAGCGCATTAGAACGATGACAGCGGCCAGGGGTATACACAGCTGGA
CCCAGAAGAATGGCTGGCTGTTCGACCATAGGTAACTCATGGTCTCGGTGAATGTTTCAGCATTAGCCGA
CCTAACACAGCACAAAAGTGCCAGCGAAGTTGGAATCACGGCATTTGGGGCCAGGGCATATGGCGTCAGG
CACTCACGGCGCGCTTTACAGGCACATAATGCTGCAACAGTTACGCCAATCATCATCGCCACAGCAGCTG
ATGCGACGGCTAAGATGGTGTACACAGGATGGCGATGGTAGTAATGCTGTACTATTTCGTGTGGCCATCC
GTGAGGGTCTCCTGGTGCAGACTCTTGGGCATAGACCCTTACCGGTTCGTGATTGCCCCATATGTATTCC
AGGCCATCTCGGTCGACGGTGAAGTTTCTAACCGTCTTTCCGATGATCCATTCAGTAGTTGGTTCCGGAT
TTGCCCCTAGTCTCCTGGTGGTGAGCAATGTCAGGTGGTCTGTGTCTAATTGGAGGCTGATGTGTTTAAA
GCCGTGTACTACGTTCGGCGCGTGGGCAACAGGGACCATGCAGGTACTCGGGATCAGCTTGAAAGGTAAA
TGCAATTTCCCTTGGGCCGTGTGGTCGGCATGTCTGATCAAGTCCGGCGAATTGAAGACCCACTTCGTTT
GGTCGCTCTTATAGGCGACGCACTGCTTGATGGCGGTGCAGCCCGTGATTTCGGTACGGGTCGTAACGGT
ACCGGTCTTGTAATCGCCGCACTTGCACTCGTACGTAATGTTCTTTCCGGATGGTGGCTTCGCGTAGACT
TTCCCTGATGATTCCTCCAGATAGGACGTATAGGCGTGCGGTCCCGGCCTGTGCATAGTGATGTAGCCGG
CGGTTGTTTCTTTCAGACGGTCGTACACTGTGCAAGGAATCTTCTTACCGTGAACGGGAGGTAGGTCATA
TTTTTCCCGTCCCACGAATTTTGGTTTTATCTTGCGGGCCATTGTGCATGACGTCGCTGAGTTGCTACTC
GCTATACTAACCGTTACGCTGTCCCCTGGAGGACACTTCGCGAGGAGAAAGTATCCTTTGTAGCTAAGCC
TTCTACACGGTCCTGAGGTGCTGATCTTGATGTCATCCATGGTGCCTTCTTTGACAGTATGATCCTGCTC
GAGCGACATGTAGCGGTACTTATTTGAGCTTGCTGCTCCGCTTTGGTCGTATCCAAACTGGGCGGAAGTC
TGTATGCGTATGGTGTTGTCGTCCGCTTCATCCCAGACCTGCTCGATCTTAATCGGGCTAAAGCACGGTT
CAGTATGGTGACAGTACGAGCATGTGCCCAAGTACGGGCTGGTCAAGGTAAAGTCGTCAGTGACGCTTCT
TTTACTTCTGCCGGACGATCCGCACCGCAATATGGCGTTGAGCAGGGTGTCGTAGGCCTCGTGGTTCACG
TTCTCTTCAAGGATGTCAAGAGCTCTGGATGGTTCGCGGGTGTAGCATGTGGGCGGGCGATTGCATGGGA
AGCTCACGTTTCCAAGCAAGCACATGGCCGTGACCAGTGGTGCTGCAGACCACTCTTCTGTCCCTTCCGG
GGTTGTCTTGATTGTCTTCCCTTTGCTATTCCAGGTGACGACCGAAAGGGCAGTTCTTGTTCCCTCATCA
GCCCCTCCGAGGACTATCGCGACAACCCGGCCTGAGTTATCCATAATCGGACGACCACTGTCTCCTCTGC
CTCCTACTCCGCGGGGGATGGTAAATCTACCTCCACTATACTGCACCGCTCCGTGGTGCCAGTTGTAAAA
CCCTTCAGGGTGTTCGCTGGTGTAGGTGAACGCCTCACTTCTCATGTTGACCGGCAACTGTGCGAACTCC
ATGTCGTATGCTGACGACTTGGTGAATTTGAGCTTTGATAGCACAGGGTGGTCAATAGTTCCTTTCACGT
GGAGTGGTTTCATTACCTTTCCTTCCATGGCCAGTGCGTGCCCGATGACATCTCCGTCCTCATTTTTGAC
GTCGAACAGTCTGTCGGCCTCCAACTTGAGTGCCATACGTTGTCTCTTTCCGGGTTTGGGTTTTGCAGGT
TGCTTCTTCTTCTTCTCCTGTGTTTTTGGTTTCTTCGGCTTCGGTGGTTGCTTTGGCGCCTGCTTCTTCT
GGCGCGGCGGCGGGCGTGGGCGTGGGGTTTGAGGTCTAGTTGCCTGTCCAATGACTAGGGCACTGACGGC
TGTGGTCAGTTGCTGGATTTGGGAAGCCAGCCCATTGCGGGCAGGCATCGGGGCCGCCTGCCTCCTTCTC
CGCGGCCTCCACATGGCAGTGGGGGCCGGGAAGGGGCGGCGGCCGAGCATGTTAAAGAATCCTCTATTCA
TGGATCCCAGTACCGGATTGCCAAGCTGGAAGTCGAGCTTCCATTATATACCCTCTAGTGTCTAAGCTTG
GCCGCCGAGGCCAGATCTAGATGTCCTAATATGGACATCCTAGATGTCCTAATATGGACATCCTAGATGT
CCTAATATGGACATCCTAGATGTCCTAATATGGACATCCTAGATGTCCTAATATGGACATCCTGCTAGCG
AGCTCAGGTACCGGCCAGTTAGGCCAGAGAAATGTTCTGGCACCTGCACTTGCACTGGGGACAGCCTATT
TTGCTAGTTTGTTTTGTTTCGTTTTGTTTTGATGGAGAGCGTATGTTAGTACTATCGATTCACACAAAAA
ACCAACACACAGATGTAATGAAAATAAAGATATTTTATTGCGGCCTGTCCAATACCTCCCGTACCTTAAT
ATTACTTACTTATCCTTGAGAGACGTACTAGTAACCCTGATAAATGCTTCAATAATATTGAAAAAGGACG
AGTATGAGCATCCAACATTTTCGTGTCGCACTCATTCCCTTCTTTGCGGCATTTTGCTTGCCTGTTTTTG
CACACCCCGAAACGCTGGTGAAAGTAAAAGATGCTGAAGATCAACTGGGTGCAAGAGTGGGCTATATCGA
ACTGGATCTCAATAGCGGCAAGATCCTTGAGTCTTTCCGCCCCGAAGAACGATTCCCGATGATGAGCACT
TTCAAAGTACTGCTATGTGGCGCGGTGTTGTCCCGTATAGACGCCGGGCAAGAGCAGCTTGGTCGCCGTA
TACACTACTCACAAAACGACTTGGTTGAGTACTCGCCGGTCACGGAAAAGCATCTTACGGATGGCATGAC
GGTAAGAGAATTGTGTAGTGCTGCCATTACCATGAGCGACAACACCGCGGCCAACTTACTTCTGACAACG
ATCGGAGGCCCTAAGGAGCTGACTGCATTTCTTCATAATATGGGTGATCATGTGACCCGGCTTGACCGCT
GGGAACCAGAGTTGAACGAAGCCATACCGAACGACGAGCGTGATACCACGATGCCAGTAGCAATGGCCAC
AACTCTTCGGAAACTACTCACTGGCGAACTTCTTACTCTAGCATCACGACAGCAGCTCATAGACTGGATG
GAGGCGGACAAAGTAGCAGGACCACTTCTTCGCTCGGCCCTCCCTGCTGGCTGGTTCATTGCTGACAAAT
CGGGGGCCGGTGAACGCGGCTCTCGCGGCATCATTGCTGCGCTGGGGCCTGATGGTAAGCCCTCACGAAT
CGTAGTGATCTACACGACGGGGAGTCAGGCCACTATGGACGAACGAAATAGGCAGATCGCTGAGATCGGT
GCCTCACTGATCAAGCACTGGTAACCACTGCAGTGGTTTAGCATTTGCGGCCGCTGTCAGACCAAGTTTA
CTCATATATACTTTAGATTGATTTAAAACTTCATTTTTAATTTAAAAGGATCTAGGTGAAGATCCTTTTT
GATAATCTCATGACCAAAATCCCTTAACGTGAGTTTTCGTTCCACTGAGCGTCAGACCCCGTAGAAAAGA
TCAAAGGATCTTCTTGAGATCCTTTTTTTCTGCGCGTAATCTGCTGCTTGCAAACAAAAAAACCACCGCT
ACCAGCGGTGGTTTGTTTGCCGGATCAAGAGCTACCAACTCTTTTTCCGAAGGTAACTGGCTTCAGCAGA
GCGCAGATACCAAATACTGTTCTTCTAGTGTAGCCGTAGTTAGGCCACCACTTCAAGAACTCTGTAGCAC
CGCCTACATACCTCGCTCTGCTAATCCTGTTACCAGTGGCTGCTGCCAGTGGCGATAAGTCGTGTCTTAC
CGGGTTGGACTCAAGACGATAGTTACCGGATAAGGCGCAGCGGTCGGGCTGAACGGGGGGTTCGTGCACA
CAGCCCAGCTTGGAGCGAACGACCTACACCGAACTGAGATACCTACAGCGTGAGCTATGAGAAAGCGCCA
CGCTTCCCGAAGGGAGAAAGGCGGACAGGTATCCGGTAAGCGGCAGGGTCGGAACAGGAGAGCGCACGAG
GGAGCTTCCAGGGGGAAACGCCTGGTATCTTTATAGTCCTGTCGGGTTTCGCCACCTCTGACTTGAGCGT
CGATTTTTGTGATGCTCGTCAGGGGGGCGGAGCCTATGGAAAAACGCCAGCAACGCGGCCTTTTTACGGT
TCCTGGCCTTTTGCTGGCCTTTTGCTCACATGTTCTTTCCTGCGTTATCCCCTGATTCTGTGGATAACCG
TATTACCGCCTTTGAGTGAGCTGATACCGCTCGCCGCAGCCGAACGACCGAGCGCAGCGAGTCAGTGAGC
GAGGAAGCGGAAGAGCGCTGCCGGCACCTGTCCTACGAGTTGCATGATAAAGAAGACAGTCATAAGTGCG
GCGACGATAGTCATGCCCCGCGCCCACCGGAAGGAGCTGACTGGGTTGAAGGCTCTCAAGGGCATCGGTC
GACAGCATCTAGTTCGAACACACAAAAAACCAACACACAGATGTAATGAAAATAAAGATATTTTATTGCG
GCCATGACCGGTTCTAGAGTTTAAACTCGACCTACCTCCTTAGCGCGCGGTCGTGTACTGGGCCGGCGGT
TGCCGCTGTCGGCCAGCACCTCGACGCAGCCGTCGGTCCATACGGCTGCGCTCCGGCGAGCGATTTGTGT
GCGACCGACGGTGCCGGCCCCGCTGCGGACGATGGCATCGCAGCGGCCTTGAGCCCAGGCAGCATCGTCG
AAGTTGCCGTCCACGAGGCTCTGGTAGAGCTGATCCAGGCCGATGCGCAGCATGTAGGCTCGCAGACGAG
GGCTGCCGGCCAGCTCGGGATGCCGGCGCTCGAAGTAGCGAGTCTGCTGCTCCATGCAAGCCAGCCAGGG
CCGCCAGAAGAAGATGTTGGCCACCTCGTACTGACTGTCCCCGAACATAGCTTCGGACCAGTCGATTACG
GCGGTGATGCGGCCGTTGTCGGTCAGGACGTTGTTGCTGCCGAAGTCGGCATGGACGAGGTGGCGCACCT
CGGGACAGTCTTCGGCCCACAGCATCAGTTCGTCCAGGGCTTGAGCTACGCTGGCGGACACGGTGTCGTC
CATCACGGTCTGCCAGTGGTAGACATGGGGATCAGCAATGGCGCAAATGAAATCCCGCCAGGTTGTGTAC
TGGCCGATGCCTTGGGGCCCGAATGGGCCGAAGCCGCTGGTTTGACTGAGGTCGGCGGCGGCAATAGCAT
CCATAGCTTCGGCGACAGGCTGTAACACAGCAGGCAGCTCTGTTTCGGGGAGGTCTTGGAGAGTAACGCC
TTGGGCGCGTCTACTGATGCAGTATGTCAGGCTCTCGCTGAACTCGCCGATGTCCAACACTTCGGGGATG
GGTAGTGCAGCGCTGGCGAAGTGGCGGTACACGTAGCGGTCTTTGTAGAAGCCATCAGCGCAGCTATTCA
CCCGCAGTACATAGCCGCGTCCGCCGACATCGAAGCTGAAGGCTCGGCTCTCTTCGCCCTCCGACAACTG
CATCAGGTCGCTCACACTGTCGAACTTCTCGATGAGAAATTTTTCAACGCTGGTAGCGGTGAGTTCGGGC
TTCTTCATGGTGGCGCTAGTGTCAGAAGAATCGAGCTTTTTGCAAAAGCCTAGGCCTCCAAAAAAGCCTC
CTCACTACTTCTGGAATAGCTCAGAGGCAGAGGCGGCCTCGGCCTCTGCATAAATAAAAAAAATTAGTCA
GCCATGGGGCGGAGAATGGGCGGAACTGGGCGGAGTTAGGGGCGGGATGGGCGGAGTTAGGGGCGGGACT
ATGGTTGCTGACTAATTGAGATGCATGCTTTGCATACTTCTGCCTGCTGGGGAGCCTGGGGACTTTCCAC
ACCTGGTTGCTGACTAATTGAGATGCATGCTTTGCATACTTCTGCCTGCTGGGGAGCCTGGGGACTTTCC
ACACCCTAACTGACACACATTCCACAGCTGGTTCTTTCCGCCTCAGAAGGTAGCTAACCAAGTTCCTCTT
TCAGAGGTTATTTCAGGCCATGGTGCTGCGCAGATCAGCGGAAGAGCGCCCCCCGGGCAAATAGGGGTTC
CGCGCACATTTCCCCGAAAAGTGCCACCTGGCCCTTTCGTCTTCAAGAATTAATTCCCCTCGAGCTCTAG
AGTTTAAAC
